>Addgene plasmid #133253 | pMXs_MCART1 | addgene full sequence | sequence record 261584 | Addgene NGS Result
TATTTGTCTGAAAATTAGGGCCAGACTGTTACCACTCCCTTAAGTTTGACCTTAGGTCACTGGAAAGATG
TCGAGCGGATCGCTCACAACCAGTCGGTAGATGTCAAGAAGAGACGTTGGGTTACCTTCTGCTCTGCAGA
ATGGCCAACCTTTAACGTCGGATGGCCGCGAGACGGCACCTTTAACCGAGACCTCATCACCCAGGTTAAG
ATCAAGGTCTTTTCACCTGGCCCGCATGGACACCCAGACCAGGTCCCCTACATCGTGACCTGGGAAGCCT
TGGCTTTTGACCCCCCTCCCTGGGTCAAGCCCTTTGTACACCCTAAGCCTCCGCCTCCTCTTCCTCCATC
CGCCCCGTCTCTCCCCCTTGAACCTCCTCGTTCGACCCCGCCTCGATCCTCCCTTTATCCAGCCCTCACT
CCTTCTCTAGGCGCCCCCATATGGCCATATGAGATCTTATATGGGGCACCCCCGCCCCTTGTAAACTTCC
CTGACCCTGACATGACAAGAGTTACTAACAGCCCCTCTCTCCAAGCTCACTTACAGGCTCTCTACTTAGT
CCAGCACGAAGTCTGGAGACCTCTGGCGGCAGCCTACCAAGAACAACTGGACCGACCGGTGGTACCTCAC
CCTTACCGAGTCGGCGACACAGTGTGGGTCCGCCGACACCAGACTAAGAACCTAGAACCTCGCTGGAAAG
GACCTTACACAGTCCTGCTGACCACCCCCACCGCCCTCAAAGTAGACGGCATCGCAGCTTGGATACACGC
CGCCCACGTGAAGGCTGCCGACCCCGGGGGTGGACCATCCTCTAGACTGCCGGATCTAGCTAGTTAATTA
AGGATCCGCCACCATGATGGACTCAGAGGCGCATGAGAAAAGGCCGCCGATACTCACCAGCTCTAAGCAG
GATATCTCCCCGCACATAACGAATGTCGGGGAAATGAAACACTATCTATGCGGATGCTGTGCTGCATTTA
ACAATGTAGCCATTACGTTTCCAATACAAAAGGTTCTCTTTAGGCAACAGCTCTATGGAATTAAGACACG
AGACGCGATATTGCAACTCCGGCGCGACGGATTTAGAAACCTCTACAGAGGCATCCTTCCTCCACTGATG
CAAAAGACAACGACATTGGCCCTCATGTTTGGTCTGTATGAGGACCTTTCCTGCCTTCTCCACAAACACG
TCTCAGCGCCGGAATTCGCAACGTCCGGAGTTGCAGCAGTCCTCGCCGGCACCACCGAAGCTATTTTCAC
GCCGTTGGAGCGGGTCCAAACGTTGCTCCAAGATCACAAACATCACGACAAATTTACAAATACATACCAA
GCTTTTAAAGCACTGAAGTGTCATGGTATCGGTGAATACTACCGAGGATTGGTCCCAATTCTTTTCAGAA
ACGGATTGAGTAACGTTCTGTTCTTCGGGCTTCGCGGGCCTATCAAAGAACACCTTCCCACCGCAACGAC
CCATTCTGCTCATTTGGTAAATGATTTCATTTGTGGAGGGCTGTTGGGAGCGATGTTGGGATTCCTCTTC
TTTCCAATAAACGTAGTAAAGACCCGCATTCAAAGCCAAATCGGCGGTGAATTTCAGTCATTCCCGAAAG
TGTTCCAAAAGATCTGGCTGGAACGCGACAGGAAGCTGATAAATCTGTTTCGCGGGGCGCATCTTAACTA
TCACCGAAGTCTGATAAGCTGGGGCATCATAAATGCAACCTATGAGTTTTTGCTTAAAGTTATTTGAGCG
GCCGCAGGAGGCGGTGGAGGCGGTGCAGGCGACTACAAAGACCATGACGGTGATTATAAAGATCATGACA
TTGATTACAAGGATGACGATGACAAGTAATAATAAATTCCGCCCCNCCCCCCCCTCTCNCTCCCCCCCCC
CTAACGTTACTGGCCGAAGCCGCTTGGAATAAGGCCGGTGTGCGTTTGTCTATATGTTATTTTCCACCAT
ATTGCCGTCTTTTGGCAATGTGAGGGCCCGGAAACCTGGCCCTGTCTTCTTGACGAGCATTCCTAGGGGT
CTTTCCCCTCTCGCCAAAGGAATGCAAGGTCTGTTGAATGTCGTGAAGGAAGCAGTTCCTCTGGAAGCTT
CTTGAAGACAAACAACGTCTGTAGCGACCCTTTGCAGGCAGCGGAACCCCCCACCTGGCGACAGGTGCCT
CTGCGGCCAAAAGCCACGTGTATAAGATACACCTGCAAAGGCGGCACAACCCCAGTGCCACGTTGTGAGT
TGGATAGTTGTGGAAAGAGTCAAATGGCTCTCCTCAAGCGTATTCAACAAGGGGCTGAAGGATGCCCAGA
AGGTACCCCATTGTATGGGATCTGATCTGGGGCCTCGGTGCACATGCTTTACATGTGTTTAGTCGAGGTT
AAAAAAACGTCTAGGCCCCCCGAACCACGGGGACGTGGTTTTCCTTTGAAAAACACGATGATAATATGGC
CACAACCATGGTTCCTTTGTCTCAAGAAGAATCCACCCTCATTGAAAGAGCAACGGCTACAATCAACAGC
ATCCCCATCTCTGAAGACTACAGCGTCGCCAGCGCAGCTCTCTCTAGCGACGGCCGCATCTTCACTGGTG
TCAATGTATATCATTTTACTGGGGGACCTTGTGCAGAACTCGTGGTGCTGGGCACTGCTGCTGCTGCGGC
AGCTGGCAACCTGACTTGTATCGTCGCGATCGGAAATGAGAACAGGGGCATCTTGAGCCCCTGCGGACGG
TGCCGACAGGTGCTTCTCGATCTGCATCCTGGGATCAAAGCCATAGTGAAGGACAGTGATGGACAGCCGA
CGGCAGTTGGGATTCGTGAATTGCTGCCCTCTGGTTATGTGTGGGAGGGCTAAGTCGACGATAAAATAAA
AGATTTTATTTAGTCTCCAGAAAAAGGGGGGAATGAAAGACCCCACCTGTAGGTTTGGCAAGCTAGCTTA
AGTAACGCCATTTTGCAAGGCATGGAAAAATACATAACTGAGAATAGAGAAGTTCAGATCAAGGTCAGGA
ACAGATGGAACAGCTGAATATGGGCCAAACAGGATATCTGTGGTAAGCAGTTCCTGCCCCGGCTCAGGGC
CAAGAACAGATGGAACAGCTGAATATGGGCCAAACAGGATATCTGTGGTAAGCAGTTCCTGCCCCGGCTC
AGGGCCAAGAACAGATGGTCCCCAGATGCGGTCCAGCCCTCAGCAGTTTCTAGAGAACCATCAGATGTTT
CCAGGGTGCCCCAAGGACCTGAAATGACCCTGTGCCTTATTTGAACTAACCAATCAGTTCGCTTCTCGCT
TCTGTTCGCGCGCTTCTGCTCCCCGAGCTCAATAAAAGAGCCCACAACCCCTCACTCGGGGCGCCAGTCC
TCCGATTGACTGAGTCGCCCGGGTACCCGTGTATCCAATAAACCCTCTTGCAGTTGCATCCGACTTGTGG
TCTCGCTGTTCCTTGGGAGGGTCTCCTCTGAGTGATTGACTACCCGTCAGCGGGGGTCTTTCACATGCAG
CATGTATCAAAATTAATTTGGTTTTTTTTCTTAAGTATTTACATTAAATGGCCATAGTTGCATTAATGAA
TCGGCCAACGCGCGGGGAGAGGCGGTTTGCGTATTGGGCGCTCTTCCGCTTCCTCGCTCACTGACTCGCT
GCGCTCGGTCGTTCGGCTGCGGCGAGCGGTATCAGCTCACTCAAAGGCGGTAATACGGTTATCCACAGAA
TCAGGGGATAACGCAGGAAAGAACATGTGAGCAAAAGGCCAGCAAAAGGCCAGGAACCGTAAAAAGGCCG
CGTTGCTGGCGTTTTTCCATAGGCTCCGCCCCCCTGACGAGCATCACAAAAATCGACGCTCAAGTCAGAG
GTGGCGAAACCCGACAGGACTATAAAGATACCAGGCGTTTCCCCCTGGAAGCTCCCTCGTGCGCTCTCCT
GTTCCGACCCTGCCGCTTACCGGATACCTGTCCGCCTTTCTCCCTTCGGGAAGCGTGGCGCTTTCTCATA
GCTCACGCTGTAGGTATCTCAGTTCGGTGTAGGTCGTTCGCTCCAAGCTGGGCTGTGTGCACGAACCCCC
CGTTCAGCCCGACCGCTGCGCCTTATCCGGTAACTATCGTCTTGAGTCCAACCCGGTAAGACACGACTTA
TCGCCACTGGCAGCAGCCACTGGTAACAGGATTAGCAGAGCGAGGTATGTAGGCGGTGCTACAGAGTTCT
TGAAGTGGTGGCCTAACTACGGCTACACTAGAAGAACAGTATTTGGTATCTGCGCTCTGCTGAAGCCAGT
TACCTTCGGAAAAAGAGTTGGTAGCTCTTGATCCGGCAAACAAACCACCGCTGGTAGCGGTGGTTTTTTT
GTTTGCAAGCAGCAGATTACGCGCAGAAAAAAAGGATCTCAAGAAGATCCTTTGATCTTTTCTACGGGGT
CTGACGCTCAGTGGAACGAAAACTCACGTTAAGGGATTTTGGTCATGAGATTATCAAAAAGGATCTTCAC
CTAGATCCTTTTGCGGCCGGCCGCAAATCAATCTAAAGTATATATGAGTAAACTTGGTCTGACAGTTACC
AATGCTTAATCAGTGAGGCACCTATCTCAGCGATCTGTCTATTTCGTTCATCCATAGTTGCCTGACTCCC
CGTCGTGTAGATAACTACGATACGGGAGGGCTTACCATCTGGCCCCAGTGCTGCAATGATACCGCGAGAC
CCACGCTCACCGGCTCCAGATTTATCAGCAATAAACCAGCCAGCCGGAAGGGCCGAGCGCAGAAGTGGTC
CTGCAACTTTATCCGCCTCCATCCAGTCTATTAATTGTTGCCGGGAAGCTAGAGTAAGTAGTTCGCCAGT
TAATAGTTTGCGCAACGTTGTTGCCATTGCTACAGGCATCGTGGTGTCACGCTCGTCGTTTGGTATGGCT
TCATTCAGCTCCGGTTCCCAACGATCAAGGCGAGTTACATGATCCCCCATGTTGTGCAAAAAAGCGGTTA
GCTCCTTCGGTCCTCCGATCGTTGTCAGAAGTAAGTTGGCCGCAGTGTTATCACTCATGGTTATGGCAGC
ACTGCATAATTCTCTTACTGTCATGCCATCCGTAAGATGCTTTTCTGTGACTGGTGAGTACTCAACCAAG
TCATTCTGAGAATAGTGTATGCGGCGACCGAGTTGCTCTTGCCCGGCGTCAATACGGGATAATACCGCGC
CACATAGCAGAACTTTAAAAGTGCTCATCATTGGAAAACGTTCTTCGGGGCGAAAACTCTCAAGGATCTT
ACCGCTGTTGAGATCCAGTTCGATGTAACCCACTCGTGCACCCAACTGATCTTCAGCATCTTTTACTTTC
ACCAGCGTTTCTGGGTGAGCAAAAACAGGAAGGCAAAATGCCGCAAAAAAGGGAATAAGGGCGACACGGA
AATGTTGAATACTCATACTCTTCCTTTTTCAATATTATTGAAGCATTTATCAGGGTTATTGTCTCATGAG
CGGATACATATTTGAATGTATTTAGAAAAATAAACAAATAGGGGTTCCGCGCACATTTCCCCGAAAAGTG
CCACCTGCATAATGAAAGACCCCACCTGTAGGTTTGGCAAGCTAGCTTAAGTAACGCCATTTTGCAAGGC
ATGGAAAAATACATAACTGAGAATAGAAAAGTTCAGATCAAGGTCAGGAACAGATGGAACAGCTGAATAT
GGGCCAAACAGGATATCTGTGGTAAGCAGTTCCTGCCCCGGCTCAGGGCCAAGAACAGATGGAACAGCTG
AATATGGGCCAAACAGGATATCTGTGGTAAGCAGTTCCTGCCCCGGCTCAGGGCCAAGAACAGATGGTCC
CCAGATGCGGTCCAGCCCTCAGCAGTTTCTAGAGAACCATCAGATGTTTCCAGGGTGCCCCAAGGACCTG
AAATGACCCTGTGCCTTATTTGAACTAACCAATCAGTTCGCTTCTCGCTTCTGTTCGCGCGCTTCTGCTC
CCCGAGCTCAATAAAAGAGCCCACAACCCCTCACTCGGCGCGCCAGTCCTCCGATTGACTGAGTCGCCCG
GGTACCCGTGTATCCAATAAACCCTCTTGCAGTTGCATCCGACTTGTGGTCTCGCTGTTCCTTGGGAGGG
TCTCCTCTGAGTGATTGACTACCCGTCAGCGGGGGTCTTTCATTTGGGGGCTCGTCCGGGATCGGGAGAC
CCCTGCCCAGGGACCACCGACCCACCACCGGGAGGTAAGCTGGCCAGCAACTTATCTGTGTCTGTCCGAT
TGTCTAGTGTCTATGACTGATTTTATGCGCCTGCGTCGGTACTAGTTAGCTAACTAGCTCTGTATCTGGC
GGACCCGTGGTGGAACTGACGAGTTCGGAACACCCGGCCGCAACCCTGGGAGACGTCCCAGGGACTTCGG
GGGCCGTTTTTGTGGCCCGACCTGAGTCCAAAAATCCCGATCGTTTTGGACTCTTTGGTGCACCCCCCTA
ATAGGAGGGATATGTGGTTCTGGTAGGAGACGAGAACCTAAAACAGTTCCCGCCTCCGTCTGAATTTTTG
CTTTCGGTTTGGGACCGAAGCCGCGCCGCGCGTCTTGTCTGCTGCAGCATCGTTCTGTGTTGTCTCTGTC
TGACTGTGTTTCTG
Features (pLannotate 1.2.2; 15 found; start..end, strand, type, name):
     19..435     +  CDS            gag (truncated): truncated Moloney murine leukemia virus (MMLV) gag gene lacking the start codon
    445..819     +  misc_feature   pol region: Moloney murine leukemia virus (MMLV) pol region containing the splice acceptor site
    854..1744    +  CDS            SLC25A51: S2551_HUMAN - Also known as MCART1 From Homo sapiens (Human).
   1781..1846    +  CDS            3xFLAG: three tandem FLAG® epitope tags, followed by an enterokinase cleavage site
   1982..2444    +  misc_feature   IRES: internal ribosome entry site (IRES) of the encephalomyocarditis virus (EMCV)
   2464..2853    +  CDS            BSD: blasticidin S deaminase; Aspergillus terreus BSD; confers resistance to blasticidin
   2902..3023    +  LTR            3' LTR (ΔU3) (fragment): self-inactivating 3' long terminal repeat (LTR) from Moloney murine leukemia virus
   3024..3493    +  LTR            LTR: long terminal repeat from Moloney murine leukemia virus
   3559..3611    -  CDS            lacI (fragment): lac repressor; lacI; The lac repressor binds to the lac operator to inhibit transcription in E. coli. This inhibition can be relieved by adding lactose or isopropyl-β-D-thiogalactopyranoside (IPTG).
   3794..4382    -  rep_origin     ori: high-copy-number ColE1/pMB1/pBR322/pUC origin of replication
   4546..5406    -  CDS            AmpR: β-lactamase; bla; confers resistance to ampicillin, carbenicillin, and related antibiotics
   5407..5511    -  promoter       AmpR promoter: bla
   5541..6134    +  LTR            LTR: long terminal repeat from Moloney murine leukemia virus
   6197..6396    +  misc_feature   MMLV Ψ: packaging signal of Moloney murine leukemia virus (MMLV)
   6448..6536    +  misc_feature   MESV Ψ (fragment): packaging signal of murine embryonic stem cell virus
