[The description below was written by a language model from this plasmid's Addgene catalogue record and pLannotate feature annotations shown in this document.]
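Description:
pMXs_MCART1 is a Moloney murine leukemia virus-based retroviral expression plasmid built on the pMXs backbone, intended to express untagged human MCART1 (also called SLC25A51) in mammalian cells. It is maintained in E. coli through a high-copy ColE1/pUC-type origin and an ampicillin resistance gene driven by its own bla promoter. The total size is about 6.5 kb.

The retroviral unit begins with a 5′ MMLV LTR, which serves as the promoter for the genomic transcript. It is followed by the Ψ packaging signal, a truncated gag lacking its start codon, and a pol fragment carrying the splice acceptor; together these elements support efficient encapsidation and expression of the transcript. The roughly 900 bp MCART1 coding sequence was inserted between BamHI and NotI. It is codon-optimized for human cells and carries a mutated PAM, which would make it resistant to a Cas9 guide directed at the endogenous gene and therefore suited to rescue experiments in knockout cells. Downstream, an EMCV IRES allows the blasticidin S deaminase gene to be translated from the same mRNA, so blasticidin selection enriches for transduced cells that express the insert. The 3′ LTR closes the cassette.

The feature table also detects a 3xFLAG sequence just after the SLC25A51 reading frame. Because the catalogue describes the protein as untagged, this is most likely a backbone remnant lying beyond the stop codon, although the record does not confirm that. The construct comes from work on the requirement for MCART1/SLC25A51 in mitochondrial NAD transport. Its typical use would be producing retrovirus in packaging cells to generate stable MCART1-expressing lines.
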