Addgene plasmid #133253: pMXs_MCART1
Purpose: Express untagged MCART1 in mammalian cells
Depositing lab: David Sabatini. Depositing organization: Whitehead Institute for Biomedical Research. Publication: MCART1/SLC25A51 is required for mitochondrial NAD transport. Kory N, Uit de Bos J, van der Rijt S, Jankovic N, Gura M, Arp N, Pena IA, Prakash G, Chan SH, Kunchok T, Lewis CA, Sabatini DM. Sci Adv. 2020 Oct 21;6(43):eabe5310. doi: 10.1126/sciadv.abe5310. Print 2020 Oct. PubMed 33087354.
Backbone
  Vector backbone: pMXs
  Backbone manufacturer: Cell Biolabs, Inc.
  Backbone size w/o insert (bp): 5600
  Total vector size (bp): 6500
  Vector type: Mammalian Expression, Retroviral
  Selectable markers: Blasticidin
Growth in bacteria
  Bacterial resistance: Ampicillin, 100 μg/mL
  Growth temperature: 30°C
  Growth strain: NEB Stable
  Copy number: High Copy
Gene/Insert
  Gene/Insert name: MCART1 (alt name: SLC25A51)
  Species: H. sapiens (human)
  Insert size (bp): 900
  Mutation: codon-optimized for expression in human cells and PAM sequence mutated
  Entrez Gene: SLC25A51 (a.k.a. CG7943, MCART1)
  Cloning method: Restriction Enzyme; 5′ cloning site BamHI (unknown if destroyed); 3′ cloning site NotI (unknown if destroyed)
  Sequencing primers: 5′ GTGGACCATCCTCTAG; 3′ GACGGCAATATGGTG
Terms and licenses: Academic/Nonprofit Terms; Industry Terms: Not Available to Industry
How to cite: pMXs_MCART1 was a gift from David Sabatini (Addgene plasmid # 133253 ; http://n2t.net/addgene:133253 ; RRID:Addgene_133253)
